>Addgene plasmid #41367 | TAL3193 | depositor partial sequence | sequence record 55006 | TAL3193 sequence 2430 bps
TCTAGAGCTAGCACCATGGACTACAAAGACCATGACGGTGATTATAAAGATCATGACATCGATTACAAGG
ATGACGATGACAAGATGGCCCCCAAGAAGAAGAGGAAGGTGGGCATTCACCGCGGGGTACCTATGGTGGA
CTTGAGGACACTCGGTTATTCGCAACAGCAACAGGAGAAAATCAAGCCTAAGGTCAGGAGCACCGTCGCG
CAACACCACGAGGCGCTTGTGGGGCATGGCTTCACTCATGCGCATATTGTCGCGCTTTCACAGCACCCTG
CGGCGCTTGGGACGGTGGCTGTCAAATACCAAGATATGATTGCGGCCCTGCCCGAAGCCACGCACGAGGC
AATTGTAGGGGTCGGTAAACAGTGGTCGGGAGCGCGAGCACTTGAGGCGCTGCTGACTGTGGCGGGTGAG
CTTAGGGGGCCTCCGCTCCAGCTCGACACCGGGCAGCTGCTGAAGATCGCGAAGAGAGGGGGAGTAACAG
CGGTAGAGGCAGTGCACGCCTGGCGCAATGCGCTCACCGGGGCCCCCTTGAACCTGACCCCAGACCAGGT
AGTCGCAATCGCGAACAATAATGGGGGAAAGCAAGCCCTGGAAACCGTGCAAAGGTTGTTGCCGGTCCTT
TGTCAAGACCACGGCCTTACACCGGAGCAAGTCGTGGCCATTGCAAATAATAACGGTGGCAAACAGGCTC
TTGAGACGGTTCAGAGACTTCTCCCAGTTCTCTGTCAAGCCCACGGGCTGACTCCCGATCAAGTTGTAGC
GATTGCGTCCAACGGTGGAGGGAAACAAGCATTGGAGACTGTCCAACGGCTCCTTCCCGTGTTGTGTCAA
GCCCACGGTTTGACGCCTGCACAAGTGGTCGCCATCGCCAGCCATGATGGCGGTAAGCAGGCGCTGGAAA
CAGTACAGCGCCTGCTGCCTGTACTGTGCCAGGATCATGGACTGACCCCAGACCAGGTAGTCGCAATCGC
GTCGAACATTGGGGGAAAGCAAGCCCTGGAAACCGTGCAAAGGTTGTTGCCGGTCCTTTGTCAAGACCAC
GGCCTTACACCGGAGCAAGTCGTGGCCATTGCAAGCAATGGGGGTGGCAAACAGGCTCTTGAGACGGTTC
AGAGACTTCTCCCAGTTCTCTGTCAAGCCCACGGGCTGACTCCCGATCAAGTTGTAGCGATTGCGAATAA
CAATGGAGGGAAACAAGCATTGGAGACTGTCCAACGGCTCCTTCCCGTGTTGTGTCAAGCCCACGGTTTG
ACGCCTGCACAAGTGGTCGCCATCGCCAACAACAACGGCGGTAAGCAGGCGCTGGAAACAGTACAGCGCC
TGCTGCCTGTACTGTGCCAGGATCATGGACTGACCCCAGACCAGGTAGTCGCAATCGCGTCACATGACGG
GGGAAAGCAAGCCCTGGAAACCGTGCAAAGGTTGTTGCCGGTCCTTTGTCAAGACCACGGCCTTACACCG
GAGCAAGTCGTGGCCATTGCAAGCAATGGGGGTGGCAAACAGGCTCTTGAGACGGTTCAGAGACTTCTCC
CAGTTCTCTGTCAAGCCCACGGGCTGACTCCCGATCAAGTTGTAGCGATTGCGTCGAACATTGGAGGGAA
ACAAGCATTGGAGACTGTCCAACGGCTCCTTCCCGTGTTGTGTCAAGCCCACGGTTTGACGCCTGCACAA
GTGGTCGCCATCGCCTCGAATGGCGGCGGTAAGCAGGCGCTGGAAACAGTACAGCGCCTGCTGCCTGTAC
TGTGCCAGGATCATGGACTGACCCCAGACCAGGTAGTCGCAATCGCGTCAAACGGAGGGGGAAAGCAAGC
CCTGGAAACCGTGCAAAGGTTGTTGCCGGTCCTTTGTCAAGACCACGGCCTTACACCGGAGCAAGTCGTG
GCCATTGCAAATAATAACGGTGGCAAACAGGCTCTTGAGACGGTTCAGAGACTTCTCCCAGTTCTCTGTC
AAGCCCACGGGCTGACTCCCGATCAAGTTGTAGCGATTGCGTCGCATGACGGAGGGAAACAAGCATTGGA
GACTGTCCAACGGCTCCTTCCCGTGTTGTGTCAAGCCCACGGTTTGACGCCTGCACAAGTGGTCGCCATC
GCCTCCAATATTGGCGGTAAGCAGGCGCTGGAAACAGTACAGCGCCTGCTGCCTGTACTGTGCCAGGATC
ATGGACTGACACCCGAACAGGTGGTCGCCATTGCTAATAATAACGGAGGACGGCCAGCCTTGGAGTCCAT
CGTAGCCCAATTGTCCAGGCCCGATCCCGCGTTGGCTGCGTTAACGAATGACCATCTGGTGGCGTTGGCA
TGTCTTGGTGGACGACCCGCGCTCGATGCAGTCAAAAAGGGTCTGCCTCATGCTCCCGCATTGATCAAAA
GAACCAACCGGCGGATTCCCGAGAGAACTTCCCATCGAGTCGCGGGATCC
