>Addgene plasmid #41367 | TAL3193 | addgene partial sequence | sequence record 56351 | JDS-TALEN-F 5'-TAGGGGTCGGTAAACAGTGG-3'
GCGCTGCTGACTGTGGCGGGTGAGCTTAGGGGGCCTCCGCTCCAGCTCGACACCGGGCAGCTGCTGAAGA
TCGCGAAGAGAGGGGGAGTAACAGCGGTAGAGGCAGTGCACGCCTGGCGCAATGCGCTCACCGGGGCCCC
CTTGAACCTGACCCCAGACCAGGTAGTCGCAATCGCGAACAATAATGGGGGAAAGCAAGCCCTGGAAACC
GTGCAAAGGTTGTTGCCGGTCCTTTGTCAAGACCACGGCCTTACACCGGAGCAAGTCGTGGCCATTGCAA
ATAATAACGGTGGCAAACAGGCTCTTGAGACGGTTCAGAGACTTCTCCCAGTTCTCTGTCAAGCCCACGG
GCTGACTCCCGATCAAGTTGTAGCGATTGCGTCCAACGGTGGAGGGAAACAAGCATTGGAGACTGTCCAA
CGGCTCCTTCCCGTGTTGTGTCAAGCCCACGGTTTGACGCCTGCACAAGTGGTCGCCATCGCCAGCCATG
ATGGCGGTAAGCAGGCGCTGGAAACAGTACAGCGCCTGCTGCCTGTACTGTGCCAGGATCATGGACTGAC
CCCAGACCAGGTAGTCGCAATCGCGTCGAACATTGGGGGAAAGCAAGCCCTGGAAACCGTGCAAAGGTTG
TTGCCGGTCCTTTGTCAAGACCACGGCCTTACACCGGAGCAAGTCGTGGCCATTGCAAGCAATGGGGGTG
GCAAACAGGCTCTTGAGACGGTTCAGAGACTTCTCCCAGTTCTCTGTCAAGCCCACGGGCTGACTCCCGA
TCAAGTTGTAGCGATTGCGAATAACAATGGAGGGAAACAAGCATTGGAGACTGTCCAACGGCTCCTTCCC
GTGTTGTGTCAAGCCCACGGTTTGACGCCTGCACAAGTGGTCGCCATCGCCAACAACAACG
