[The description below was written by a language model from this plasmid's Addgene catalogue record.]
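Description:
TAL3193 is a TALEN expression plasmid built on the JDS74 backbone, a mammalian expression vector that also carries a T7 promoter. It encodes the "right" monomer of a TAL effector nuclease pair designed against the zebrafish (Danio rerio) tfeb gene. The plasmid is maintained in E. coli at high copy number under ampicillin selection. The record does not include a feature table, so the origin of replication and other backbone elements are not itemised. The use of a BGH reverse sequencing primer suggests a BGH polyadenylation region downstream of the coding sequence.

The insert of about 1.6 kb is an engineered array of TAL effector repeats, each of which specifies recognition of one DNA base, assembled to bind a defined 18-nucleotide half-site in tfeb. It was cloned by restriction enzymes into the roughly 6.4 kb backbone, and the cloning sites were destroyed in the process. The backbone supplies an N-terminal 3X FLAG tag for detection and a C-terminal wild-type FokI nuclease domain. The expressed product is therefore a FLAG-tagged TALE repeat array fused to FokI. Because FokI cleaves only as a dimer, this construct is intended to be used with a matching "left" tfeb TALEN that binds the opposite strand. The resulting double-strand break between the two half-sites can then be repaired imprecisely to give disruptive indels.

The CMV promoter drives expression in transfected mammalian cells. The T7 designation points to in vitro transcription of TALEN mRNA, the usual route for delivery into zebrafish embryos. This fits the associated work on targeted gene disruption in somatic zebrafish cells.
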