Addgene plasmid #41367: TAL3193
Depositing lab: Keith Joung. Depositing organization: Massachusetts General Hospital. Publication: Targeted gene disruption in somatic zebrafish cells using engineered TALENs. Sander JD, Cade L, Khayter C, Reyon D, Peterson RT, Joung JK, Yeh JR. Nat Biotechnol. 2011 Aug 5;29(8):697-8. doi: 10.1038/nbt.1934. PubMed 21822241.
Backbone
  Vector backbone: JDS74
  Backbone manufacturer: Addgene plasmid #32288
  Backbone size w/o insert (bp): 6447
  Vector type: Mammalian Expression ; T7
Growth in bacteria
  Bacterial resistance: Ampicillin, 100 μg/mL
  Growth temperature: 37°C
  Growth strain: XL1 Blue
  Copy number: High Copy
Gene/Insert
  Gene/Insert name: ZebrafishCommunity-tfeb-Right (alt name: tfeb)
  Species: D. rerio (zebrafish)
  Insert size (bp): 1640
  Entrez Gene: tfeb
  Promoter: CMV
  Tag / fusion protein: 3X Flag (N terminal on backbone); WT FOKI (C terminal on backbone)
  Cloning method: Restriction Enzyme; 5′ cloning site N/A (destroyed during cloning); 3′ cloning site N/A (destroyed during cloning)
  Sequencing primers: 5′ CMV-F; 3′ BGH-rev
Terms and licenses: Academic/Nonprofit Terms; Industry Terms: Not Available to Industry
Depositor comments: Target binding site: TGGTCATGGCTATTGCAG It is strongly recommended that users perform a diagnostic digest to verify this plasmid prior to use. For example, a double digest of the plasmid with BamHI and KpnI should result in two bands at 2.3kb and 5.8kb.
How to cite: TAL3193 was a gift from Keith Joung (Addgene plasmid # 41367 ; http://n2t.net/addgene:41367 ; RRID:Addgene_41367)
